Addgene plasmid #228641: SARS-CoV-2 isolate:Wuhan-Hu-1 Nucleocapsid Protein (C-term oligomerization domain)
Purpose: Bacterial expression of the SARS-CoV-2 N protein C terminal oligomerization domain used for crystallization assays.
Depositing lab: ASAP Discovery & Frank von Delft. Depositing organization: University of Oxford.
Backbone
  Vector backbone: pNIC28-Bsa4
  Backbone manufacturer: Structural Genomics Consortium
  Vector type: Bacterial Expression
Growth in bacteria
  Bacterial resistance: Kanamycin, 50 μg/mL
  Growth temperature: 37°C
  Growth strain: DH5alpha
  Copy number: High Copy
Gene/Insert
  Gene/Insert name: SARS-CoV-2 N protein (C terminal domain)
  Species: SARS-CoV-2
  Insert size (bp): 417
  Entrez Gene: ORF1ab (a.k.a. GU280_gp01)
  Tag / fusion protein: His-Tev (N terminal on insert)
  Cloning method: Ligation Independent Cloning
Terms and licenses: Academic/Nonprofit Terms; Industry Terms: Not Available to Industry
How to cite: SARS-CoV-2 isolate:Wuhan-Hu-1 Nucleocapsid Protein (C-term oligomerization domain) was a gift from ASAP Discovery & Frank von Delft (Addgene plasmid # 228641 ; http://n2t.net/addgene:228641 ; RRID:Addgene_228641)
