[The description below was written by a language model from this plasmid's Addgene catalogue record and pLannotate feature annotations shown in this document.]
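Description:
SARS-CoV-2 isolate:Wuhan-Hu-1 Nucleocapsid Protein (C-term oligomerization domain) is a bacterial expression plasmid of about 5.7 kb built on pNIC28-Bsa4, a pET-style ligation-independent cloning vector from the Structural Genomics Consortium. It is selected with kanamycin through an aph(3')-Ia KanR gene and replicates from a ColE1/pMB1-type origin. The catalogue lists it as high copy, although the feature table also shows the pBR322-derived bom and rop elements, and Rop normally moderates copy number. An f1 origin and nonfunctional fragments of a tetracycline resistance gene are also annotated as backbone remnants.

The payload is a 417 bp insert encoding the C-terminal domain of the SARS-CoV-2 nucleocapsid (N) protein, the region responsible for oligomerization; the annotation detects an N fragment matching the SARS-CoV-2 nucleoprotein. The catalogue's Entrez link points to ORF1ab, which does not agree with the N protein identity given everywhere else in the record. Expression is driven by a T7 promoter with an adjacent lac operator and the phage T7 gene 10 ribosome binding site, and it ends at a T7 terminator. The plasmid-borne lacI keeps transcription repressed until IPTG is added, in a host that supplies T7 RNA polymerase. The catalogue describes an N-terminal His tag followed by a TEV protease site, allowing affinity purification and tag removal. This tag is not annotated separately but would sit in the gap between the RBS and the N fragment. The His and SET1 fragments annotated downstream of the insert appear to be vector sequence; the record does not show whether they are translated. The stated use is producing the domain in bacteria for crystallization assays.
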