Features (pLannotate 1.2.2; 19 found; start..end, strand, type, name):
      1..19      +  promoter       T7 promoter: promoter for bacteriophage T7 RNA polymerase
     20..44      +  protein_bind   lac operator: The lac repressor binds to the lac operator to inhibit transcription in E. coli. This inhibition can be relieved by adding lactose or isopropyl-β-D-thiogalactopyranoside (IPTG). lac repressor encoded by lacI
     59..81      +  RBS            RBS: efficient ribosome binding site from bacteriophage T7 gene 10 (Olins and Rangwala, 1989)
    158..502     +  CDS            N (fragment): NCAP_SARS2 - Experimental evidence at protein level: Swiss-Prot protein existence level 1. Packages the positive strand viral genome RNA into a helical ribonucleocapsid (RNP) and plays a fundamental role during virion assembly through its interactions with the viral genome and membrane protein M. Plays an important role in enhancing the efficiency of subgenomic viral RNA transcription as well as viral replication (By similarity). May modulate transforming growth factor-beta signaling by binding host smad3 (By similarity). From Severe acute respiratory syndrome coronavirus 2 (2019-nCoV) (SARS-C
    568..585     +  CDS            9xHis (fragment): 9xHis affinity tag
    595..644     +  CDS            SET1 (fragment): solubility-enhancement tag derived from T7 phage gene 10B
    652..699     +  terminator     T7 terminator: transcription terminator for bacteriophage T7 RNA polymerase
    736..1164    +  rep_origin     f1 ori (sequence partly withheld): f1 bacteriophage origin of replication; arrow indicates direction of (+) strand synthesis
   1217..1274    +  promoter       AmpR promoter (fragment): bla
   1283..2098    -  CDS            KanR: aminoglycoside phosphotransferase; aph(3')-Ia; confers resistance to kanamycin in bacteria or G418 (Geneticin®) in eukaryotes
   2220..2808    +  rep_origin     ori: high-copy-number ColE1/pMB1/pBR322/pUC origin of replication
   2994..3133    -  misc_feature   bom: basis of mobility region from pBR322
   3235..3426    -  CDS            rop: Rop protein, which maintains plasmids at low copy number; rop
   3443..3823    +  CDS            YPB1_ECOLX: Protein predicted: Swiss-Prot protein existence level 4. From Escherichia coli.
   3895..4186    -  CDS            TcR (fragment): tetracycline efflux protein; tet; confers resistance to tetracycline
   4201..4222    -  protein_bind   CAP binding site: CAP binding activates transcription in the presence of cAMP. E. coli catabolite activator protein
   4235..5317    -  CDS            lacI: lac repressor; lacI; The lac repressor binds to the lac operator to inhibit transcription in E. coli. This inhibition can be relieved by adding lactose or isopropyl-β-D-thiogalactopyranoside (IPTG).
   5318..5395    -  promoter       lacI promoter: lacI
   5403..5682    -  CDS            TcR (fragment): tetracycline efflux protein; tet; confers resistance to tetracycline
>Addgene plasmid #228641 | SARS-CoV-2 isolate:Wuhan-Hu-1 Nucleocapsid Protein (C-term oligomerization domain) | addgene full sequence | sequence record 461547 | Addgene NGS Result
TAATACGACTCACTATAGGGGAATTGTGAGCGGATAACAATTCCCCTCTAGAAATAATTTTGTTTAACTT
TAAGAAGGAGATATACATATGCACCATCATCATCATCATTCTTCTGGTGTAGATCTGGGTACCGAGAACC
TGTACTTCCAATCCATGAGCGCAGCAGAAGCAAGCAAAAAACCGCGTCAGAAACGTACCGCAACCAAAGC
ATATAATGTTACCCAGGCATTTGGTCGTCGTGGTCCGGAACAGACCCAGGGTAATTTTGGTGATCAAGAA
CTGATTCGTCAGGGCACCGATTATAAACATTGGCCTCAGATTGCACAGTTTGCACCGAGCGCAAGTGCAT
TTTTTGGCATGAGCCGTATTGGTATGGAAGTTACCCCGAGCGGCACCTGGCTGACCTATACAGGTGCAAT
TAAACTGGATGATAAAGATCCGAACTTCAAGGATCAGGTGATTCTGCTGAACAAACATATCGATGCCTAT
AAAACATTTCCGTAACAGTAAAGGTGGATACGGATCCGAATTCGAGCTCCGTCGACAAGCTTGCGGCCGC
ACTCGAGCACCACCACCACCACCACTGAGATCCGGCTGCTAACAAAGCCCGAAAGGAAGCTGAGTTGGCT
GCTGCCACCGCTGAGCAATAACTAGCATAACCCCTTGGGGCCTCTAAACGGGTCTTGAGGGGTTTTTTGC
TGAAAGGAGGAACTATATCCGGATTGGCGAATGGG
[124 nt withheld, positions 736-859]
C
[91 nt withheld, positions 861-951]
A
[49 nt withheld, positions 953-1001]
CCTTTGACGTTGGAGTCCACGTTCTTT
[37 nt withheld, positions 1029-1065]
ACCCTATCTCGGTCTATTCTTTTGATTTATAAGGGATTTTGCCGATTTCGGCCTATTGGTTAAAAAATGA
GCTGATTTAACAAAAATTTAACGCGAATTTTAACAAAATATTAACGCTTACAATTTAGGTGGCACTTTTC
GGGGAAATGTGCGCGGAACCCCTATTTGTTTATTTTTCTAAATACATTCAAATATGTATCCGCTCATGAA
TTAATTCTTAGAAAAACTCATCGAGCATCAAATGAAACTGCAATTTATTCATATCAGGATTATCAATACC
ATATTTTTGAAAAAGCCGTTTCTGTAATGAAGGAGAAAACTCACCGAGGCAGTTCCATAGGATGGCAAGA
TCCTGGTATCGGTCTGCGATTCCGACTCGTCCAACATCAATACAACCTATTAATTTCCCCTCGTCAAAAA
TAAGGTTATCAAGTGAGAAATCACCATGAGTGACGACTGAATCCGGTGAGAATGGCAAAAGTTTATGCAT
TTCTTTCCAGACTTGTTCAACAGGCCAGCCATTACGCTCGTCATCAAAATCACTCGCATCAACCAAACCG
TTATTCATTCGTGATTGCGCCTGAGCGAGACGAAATACGCGATCGCTGTTAAAAGGACAATTACAAACAG
GAATCGAATGCAACCGGCGCAGGAACACTGCCAGCGCATCAACAATATTTTCACCTGAATCAGGATATTC
TTCTAATACCTGGAATGCTGTTTTCCCGGGGATCGCAGTGGTGAGTAACCATGCATCATCAGGAGTACGG
ATAAAATGCTTGATGGTCGGAAGAGGCATAAATTCCGTCAGCCAGTTTAGTCTGACCATCTCATCTGTAA
CATCATTGGCAACGCTACCTTTGCCATGTTTCAGAAACAACTCTGGCGCATCGGGCTTCCCATACAATCG
ATAGATTGTCGCACCTGATTGCCCGACATTATCGCGAGCCCATTTATACCCATATAAATCAGCATCCATG
TTGGAATTTAATCGCGGCCTAGAGCAAGACGTTTCCCGTTGAATATGGCTCATAACACCCCTTGTATTAC
TGTTTATGTAAGCAGACAGTTTTATTGTTCATGACCAAAATCCCTTAACGTGAGTTTTCGTTCCACTGAG
CGTCAGACCCCGTAGAAAAGATCAAAGGATCTTCTTGAGATCCTTTTTTTCTGCGCGTAATCTGCTGCTT
GCAAACAAAAAAACCACCGCTACCAGCGGTGGTTTGTTTGCCGGATCAAGAGCTACCAACTCTTTTTCCG
AAGGTAACTGGCTTCAGCAGAGCGCAGATACCAAATACTGTCCTTCTAGTGTAGCCGTAGTTAGGCCACC
ACTTCAAGAACTCTGTAGCACCGCCTACATACCTCGCTCTGCTAATCCTGTTACCAGTGGCTGCTGCCAG
TGGCGATAAGTCGTGTCTTACCGGGTTGGACTCAAGACGATAGTTACCGGATAAGGCGCAGCGGTCGGGC
TGAACGGGGGGTTCGTGCACACAGCCCAGCTTGGAGCGAACGACCTACACCGAACTGAGATACCTACAGC
GTGAGCTATGAGAAAGCGCCACGCTTCCCGAAGGGAGAAAGGCGGACAGGTATCCGGTAAGCGGCAGGGT
CGGAACAGGAGAGCGCACGAGGGAGCTTCCAGGGGGAAACGCCTGGTATCTTTATAGTCCTGTCGGGTTT
CGCCACCTCTGACTTGAGCGTCGATTTTTGTGATGCTCGTCAGGGGGGCGGAGCCTATGGAAAAACGCCA
GCAACGCGGCCTTTTTACGGTTCCTGGCCTTTTGCTGGCCTTTTGCTCACATGTTCTTTCCTGCGTTATC
CCCTGATTCTGTGGATAACCGTATTACCGCCTTTGAGTGAGCTGATACCGCTCGCCGCAGCCGAACGACC
GAGCGCAGCGAGTCAGTGAGCGAGGAAGCGGAAGAGCGCCTGATGCGGTATTTTCTCCTTACGCATCTGT
GCGGTATTTCACACCGCAATGGTGCACTCTCAGTACAATCTGCTCTGATGCCGCATAGTTAAGCCAGTAT
ACACTCCGCTATCGCTACGTGACTGGGTCATGGCTGCGCCCCGACACCCGCCAACACCCGCTGACGCGCC
CTGACGGGCTTGTCTGCTCCCGGCATCCGCTTACAGACAAGCTGTGACCGTCTCCGGGAGCTGCATGTGT
CAGAGGTTTTCACCGTCATCACCGAAACGCGCGAGGCAGCTGCGGTAAAGCTCATCAGCGTGGTCGTGAA
GCGATTCACAGATGTCTGCCTGTTCATCCGCGTCCAGCTCGTTGAGTTTCTCCAGAAGCGTTAATGTCTG
GCTTCTGATAAAGCGGGCCATGTTAAGGGCGGTTTTTTCCTGTTTGGTCACTGATGCCTCCGTGTAAGGG
GGATTTCTGTTCATGGGGGTAATGATACCGATGAAACGAGAGAGGATGCTCACGATACGGGTTACTGATG
ATGAACATGCCCGGTTACTGGAACGTTGTGAGGGTAAACAACTGGCGGTATGGATGCGGCGGGACCAGAG
AAAAATCACTCAGGGTCAATGCCAGCGCTTCGTTAATACAGATGTAGGTGTTCCACAGGGTAGCCAGCAG
CATCCTGCGATGCAGATCCGGAACATAATGGTGCAGGGCGCTGACTTCCGCGTTTCCAGACTTTACGAAA
CACGGAAACCGAAGACCATTCATGTTGTTGCTCAGGTCGCAGACGTTTTGCAGCAGCAGTCGCTTCACGT
TCGCTCGCGTATCGGTGATTCATTCTGCTAACCAGTAAGGCAACCCCGCCAGCCTAGCCGGGTCCTCAAC
GACAGGAGCACGATCATGCGCACCCGTGGGGCCGCCATGCCGGCGATAATGGCCTGCTTCTCGCCGAAAC
GTTTGGTGGCGGGACCAGTGACGAAGGCTTGAGCGAGGGCGTGCAAGATTCCGAATACCGCAAGCGACAG
GCCGATCATCGTCGCGCTCCAGCGAAAGCGGTCCTCGCCGAAAATGACCCAGAGCGCTGCCGGCACCTGT
CCTACGAGTTGCATGATAAAGAAGACAGTCATAAGTGCGGCGACGATAGTCATGCCCCGCGCCCACCGGA
AGGAGCTGACTGGGTTGAAGGCTCTCAAGGGCATCGGTCGAGATCCCGGTGCCTAATGAGTGAGCTAACT
TACATTAATTGCGTTGCGCTCACTGCCCGCTTTCCAGTCGGGAAACCTGTCGTGCCAGCTGCATTAATGA
ATCGGCCAACGCGCGGGGAGAGGCGGTTTGCGTATTGGGCGCCAGGGTGGTTTTTCTTTTCACCAGTGAG
ACGGGCAACAGCTGATTGCCCTTCACCGCCTGGCCCTGAGAGAGTTGCAGCAAGCGGTCCACGCTGGTTT
GCCCCAGCAGGCGAAAATCCTGTTTGATGGTGGTTAACGGCGGGATATAACATGAGCTGTCTTCGGTATC
GTCGTATCCCACTACCGAGATATCCGCACCAACGCGCAGCCCGGACTCGGTAATGGCGCGCATTGCGCCC
AGCGCCATCTGATCGTTGGCAACCAGCATCGCAGTGGGAACGATGCCCTCATTCAGCATTTGCATGGTTT
GTTGAAAACCGGACATGGCACTCCAGTCGCCTTCCCGTTCCGCTATCGGCTGAATTTGATTGCGAGTGAG
ATATTTATGCCAGCCAGCCAGACGCAGACGCGCCGAGACAGAACTTAATGGGCCCGCTAACAGCGCGATT
TGCTGGTGACCCAATGCGACCAGATGCTCCACGCCCAGTCGCGTACCGTCTTCATGGGAGAAAATAATAC
TGTTGATGGGTGTCTGGTCAGAGACATCAAGAAATAACGCCGGAACATTAGTGCAGGCAGCTTCCACAGC
AATGGCATCCTGGTCATCCAGCGGATAGTTAATGATCAGCCCACTGACGCGTTGCGCGAGAAGATTGTGC
ACCGCCGCTTTACAGGCTTCGACGCCGCTTCGTTCTACCATCGACACCACCACGCTGGCACCCAGTTGAT
CGGCGCGAGATTTAATCGCCGCGACAATTTGCGACGGCGCGTGCAGGGCCAGACTGGAGGTGGCAACGCC
AATCAGCAACGACTGTTTGCCCGCCAGTTGTTGTGCCACGCGGTTGGGAATGTAATTCAGCTCCGCCATC
GCCGCTTCCACTTTTTCCCGCGTTTTCGCAGAAACGTGGCTGGCCTGGTTCACCACGCGGGAAACGGTCT
GATAAGAGACACCGGCATACTCTGCGACATCGTATAACGTTACTGGTTTCACATTCACCACCCTGAATTG
ACTCTCTTCCGGGCGCTATCATGCCATACCGCGAAAGGTTTTGCGCCATTCGATGGTGTCCGGGATCTCG
ACGCTCTCCCTTATGCGACTCCTGCATTAGGAAGCAGCCCAGTAGTAGGTTGAGGCCGTTGAGCACCGCC
GCCGCAAGGAATGGTGCATGCAAGGAGATGGCGCCCAACAGTCCCCCGGCCACGGGGCCTGCCACCATAC
CCACGCCGAAACAAGCGCTCATGAGCCCGAAGTGGCGAGCCCGATCTTCCCCATCGGTGATGTCGGCGAT
ATAGGCGCCAGCAACCGCACCTGTGGCGCCGGTGATGCCGGCCACGATGCGTCCGGCGTAGAGGATCGAG
ATCTCGATCCCGCGAAAT
