>Addgene plasmid #228641 | SARS-CoV-2 isolate:Wuhan-Hu-1 Nucleocapsid Protein (C-term oligomerization domain) | depositor partial sequence | sequence record 449302 | Coding region for expression
ATGCACCATCATCATCATCATTCTTCTGGTGTAGATCTGGGTACCGAGAACCTGTACTTCCAATCCATGA
GCGCAGCAGAAGCAAGCAAAAAACCGCGTCAGAAACGTACCGCAACCAAAGCATATAATGTTACCCAGGC
ATTTGGTCGTCGTGGTCCGGAACAGACCCAGGGTAATTTTGGTGATCAAGAACTGATTCGTCAGGGCACC
GATTATAAACATTGGCCTCAGATTGCACAGTTTGCACCGAGCGCAAGTGCATTTTTTGGCATGAGCCGTA
TTGGTATGGAAGTTACCCCGAGCGGCACCTGGCTGACCTATACAGGTGCAATTAAACTGGATGATAAAGA
TCCGAACTTCAAGGATCAGGTGATTCTGCTGAACAAACATATCGATGCCTATAAAACATTTCCGTAA
